LOCUS       Exported 1008 bp ds-DNA linear SYN 10-JUN-2021
DEFINITION  Expression of G protein-coupled receptors for PRESTO-Tango: parallel
            receptorome expression and screening via transcriptional output,
            with transcriptional activation following arrestin translocation.
ACCESSION   .
VERSION     .
KEYWORDS    GPR141-Tango
SOURCE      synthetic DNA construct
  ORGANISM  synthetic DNA construct
REFERENCE   1 (bases 1 to 1008)
  AUTHORS   Kroeze WK, Sassano MF, Huang XP, Lansu K, McCorvy JD, Giguere PM,
            Sciaky N, Roth BL
  TITLE     PRESTO-Tango as an open-source resource for interrogation of the
            druggable human GPCRome.
  JOURNAL   Nat Struct Mol Biol. 2015 May;22(5):362-9. doi: 10.1038/nsmb.3014.
            Epub 2015 Apr 20.
  PUBMED    25895059
REFERENCE   2 (bases 1 to 1008)
  AUTHORS   .
  TITLE     Direct Submission
  JOURNAL   Exported Jun 10, 2021 from SnapGene Server 1.1.58
            http://www.snapgene.com
FEATURES             Location/Qualifiers
     source          1..1008
                     /organism="synthetic DNA construct"
                     /mol_type="other DNA"
     primer_bind     48..67
                     /label=T7
                     /note="T7 promoter, forward primer"
     promoter        48..66
                     /label=T7 promoter
                     /note="promoter for bacteriophage T7 RNA polymerase"
ORIGIN
        1 gctctctggc taactagaga acccactgct tactggctta tcgaaattaa tacgactcac
       61 tatagggaga cccaagctgg ctagcgttta aacttaagct tggtaccgag ctcggatcca
      121 ctagtccagt gtggtggaat tctgcagata tccagcacag tggcggccgc gccaccatga
      181 agacgatcat cgccctgagc tacatcttct gcctggtatt cgccgactac aaggacgatg
      241 atgacgccag catcgatatg cctgggcata atacttctcg caattcatct tgtgatccca
      301 tcgtcacccc gcatctcatt tccctgtact ttatcgtgct gatcggggga ctggtgggcg
      361 tcatctccat cctgtttctc ctcgtgaaaa tgaacacgag atccgtcaca actatggctg
      421 tgataaatct ggtggtggtg cacagtgttt tccttctgac cgtacccttt agacttacct
      481 acctgataaa gaaaacatgg atgttcgggc tgcccttctg taagtttgta agcgcgatgc
      541 tgcatattca catgtatctg acattcctct tttatgtcgt tatcctggta accaggtatc
      601 tcatcttttt caagtgcaag gataaggtcg aattttatcg gaagctgcac gccgtggcgg
      661 cctcagctgg catgtggaca cttgtcatcg tgatcgttgt gcccctggtg gtgtcacgat
      721 atggtatcca cgaggagtac aacgaggagc actgctttaa gttccataaa gagctggctt
      781 acacctacgt caagattatt aattacatga ttgtgatttt tgtgatagcc gtggccgtta
      841 tactcctggt gtttcaggtg tttattatta tgttgatggt gcagaagctg cggcattccc
      901 tcctgtccca ccaggagttc tgggcccaac tgaaaaacct cttttttatc ggagtgattc
      961 tcgtatgttt cctgccatat cagtttttca ggatctatta cctgaatg
//
