>Addgene plasmid #66318 | GPR141-Tango | depositor partial sequence | sequence record 113249 | empty Tango
GACGGATCGGGAGATCTCCCGATCCCCTATGGTGCACTCTCAGTACAATCTGCTCTGATGCCGCATAGTT
AAGCCAGTATCTGCTCCCTGCTTGTGTGTTGGAGGTCGCTGAGTAGTGCGCGAGCAAAATTTAAGCTACA
ACAAGGCAAGGCTTGACCGACAATTGCATGAAGAATCTGCTTAGGGTTAGGCGTTTTGCGCTGCTTCGCG
ATGTACGGGCCAGATATACGCGTTGACATTGATTATTGACTAGTTATTAATAGTAATCAATTACGGGGTC
ATTAGTTCATAGCCCATATATGGAGTTCCGCGTTACATAACTTACGGTAAATGGCCCGCCTGGCTGACCG
CCCAACGACCCCCGCCCATTGACGTCAATAATGACGTATGTTCCCATAGTAACGCCAATAGGGACTTTCC
ATTGACGTCAATGGGTGGAGTATTTACGGTAAACTGCCCACTTGGCAGTACATCAAGTGTATCATATGCC
AAGTACGCCCCCTATTGACGTCAATGACGGTAAATGGCCCGCCTGGCATTATGCCCAGTACATGACCTTA
TGGGACTTTCCTACTTGGCAGTACATCTACGTATTAGTCATCGCTATTACCATGGTGATGCGGTTTTGGC
AGTACATCAATGGGCGTGGATAGCGGTTTGACTCACGGGGATTTCCAAGTCTCCACCCCATTGACGTCAA
TGGGAGTTTGTTTTGGCACCAAAATCAACGGGACTTTCCAAAATGTCGTAACAACTCCGCCCCATTGACG
CAAATGGGCGGTAGGCGTGTACGGTGGGAGGTCTATATAAGCAGAGCTCTCTGGCTAACTAGAGAACCCA
CTGCTTACTGGCTTATCGAAATTAATACGACTCACTATAGGGAGACCCAAGCTGGCTAGCGTTTAAACTT
AAGCTTGGTACCGAGCTCGGATCCACTAGTCCAGTGTGGTGGAATTCTGCAGATATCCAGCACAGTGGCG
GCCGCGCCACCATGAAGACGATCATCGCCCTGAGCTACATCTTCTGCCTGGTATTCGCCGACTACAAGGA
CGATGATGACGCCAGCATCGATACCGGTGGACGCACCCCACCCAGCCTGGGTCCCCAAGATGAGTCCTGC
ACCACCGCCAGCTCCTCCCTGGCCAAGGACACTTCATCGACCGGTGAGAACCTGTACTTCCAGCTAAGAT
TAGATAAAAGTAAAGTGATTAACAGCGCATTAGAGCTGCTTAATGAGGTCGGAATCGAAGGTTTAACAAC
CCGTAAACTCGCCCAGAAGCTAGGTGTAGAGCAGCCTACATTGTATTGGCATGTAAAAAATAAGCGGGCT
TTGCTCGACGCCTTAGCCATTGAGATGTTAGATAGGCACCATACTCACTTTTGCCCTTTAGAAGGGGAAA
GCTGGCAAGATTTTTTACGTAATAACGCTAAAAGTTTTAGATGTGCTTTACTAAGTCATCGCGATGGAGC
AAAAGTACATTTAGGTACACGGCCTACAGAAAAACAGTATGAAACTCTCGAAAATCAATTAGCCTTTTTA
TGCCAACAAGGTTTTTCACTAGAGAATGCATTATATGCACTCAGCGCTGTGGGGCATTTTACTTTAGGTT
GCGTATTGGAAGATCAAGAGCATCAAGTCGCTAAAGAAGAAAGGGAAACACCTACTACTGATAGTATGCC
GCCATTATTACGACAAGCTATCGAATTATTTGATCACCAAGGTGCAGAGCCAGCCTTCTTATTCGGCCTT
GAATTGATCATATGCGGATTAGAAAAACAACTTAAATGTGAAAGTGGGTCCGCGTACAGCCGCGCGCGTA
CGAAAAACAATTACGGGTCTACCATCGAGGGCCTGCTCGATCTCCCGGACGACGACGCCCCCGAAGAGGC
GGGGCTGGCGGCTCCGCGCCTGTCCTTTCTCCCCGCGGGACACACGCGCAGACTGTCGACGGCCCCCCCG
ACCGATGTCAGCCTGGGGGACGAGCTCCACTTAGACGGCGAGGACGTGGCGATGGCGCATGCCGACGCGC
TAGACGATTTCGATCTGGACATGTTGGGGGACGGGGATTCCCCGGGTCCGGGATTTACCCCCCACGACTC
CGCCCCCTACGGCGCTCTGGATATGGCCGACTTCGAGTTTGAGCAGATGTTTACCGATGCCCTTGGAATT
GACGAGTACGGTGGGTAGCTCGAGTCTAGAGGGCCCGTTTAAACCCGCTGATCAGCCTCGACTGTGCCTT
CTAGTTGCCAGCCATCTGTTGTTTGCCCCTCCCCCGTGCCTTCCTTGACCCTGGAAGGTGCCACTCCCAC
TGTCCTTTCCTAATAAAATGAGGAAATTGCATCGCATTGTCTGAGTAGGTGTCATTCTATTCTGGGGGGT
GGGGTGGGGCAGGACAGCAAGGGGGAGGATTGGGAAGACAATAGCAGGCATGCTGGGGATGCGGTGGGCT
CTATGGCTTCTGAGGCGGAAAGAACCAGCTGGGGCTCTAGGGGGTATCCCC
[124 nt withheld, positions 2502-2625]
C
[91 nt withheld, positions 2627-2717]
A
[49 nt withheld, positions 2719-2767]
CCTTTGACGTTGGAGTCCACGTTCTTT
[37 nt withheld, positions 2795-2831]
ACCCTATCTCGGTCTATTCTTTTGATTTATAAGGGATTTTGCCGATTTCGGCCTATTGGTTAAAAAATGA
GCTGATTTAACAAAAATTTAACGCGAATTAATTCTGTGGAATGTGTGTCAGTTAGGGTGTGGAAAGTCCC
CAGGCTCCCCAGCAGGCAGAAGTATGCAAAGCATGCATCTCAATTAGTCAGCAACCAGGTGTGGAAAGTC
CCCAGGCTCCCCAGCAGGCAGAAGTATGCAAAGCATGCATCTCAATTAGTCAGCAACCATAGTCCCGCCC
CTAACTCCGCCCATCCCGCCCCTAACTCCGCCCAGTTCCGCCCATTCTCCGCCCCATGGCTGACTAATTT
TTTTTATTTATGCAGAGGCCGAGGCCGCCTCTGCCTCTGAGCTATTCCAGAAGTAGTGAGGAGGCTTTTT
TGGAGGCCTAGGCTTTTGCAAAAAGCTCCCGGGAGCTTGTATATCCATTTTCGGATCTGATCAAGAGACA
GGATGAGGATCGTTTCGCATGATTGAACAAGATGGATTGCACGCAGGTTCTCCGGCCGCTTGGGTGGAGA
GGCTATTCGGCTATGACTGGGCACAACAGACAATCGGCTGCTCTGATGCCGCCGTGTTCCGGCTGTCAGC
GCAGGGGCGCCCGGTTCTTTTTGTCAAGACCGACCTGTCCGGTGCCCTGAATGAACTGCAGGACGAGGCA
GCGCGGCTATCGTGGCTGGCCACGACGGGCGTTCCTTGCGCAGCTGTGCTCGACGTTGTCACTGAAGCGG
GAAGGGACTGGCTGCTATTGGGCGAAGTGCCGGGGCAGGATCTCCTGTCATCTCACCTTGCTCCTGCCGA
GAAAGTATCCATCATGGCTGATGCAATGCGGCGGCTGCATACGCTTGATCCGGCTACCTGCCCATTCGAC
CACCAAGCGAAACATCGCATCGAGCGAGCACGTACTCGGATGGAAGCCGGTCTTGTCGATCAGGATGATC
TGGACGAAGAGCATCAGGGGCTCGCGCCAGCCGAACTGTTCGCCAGGCTCAAGGCGCGCATGCCCGACGG
CGAGGATCTCGTCGTGACCCATGGCGATGCCTGCTTGCCGAATATCATGGTGGAAAATGGCCGCTTTTCT
GGATTCATCGACTGTGGCCGGCTGGGTGTGGCGGACCGCTATCAGGACATAGCGTTGGCTACCCGTGATA
TTGCTGAAGAGCTTGGCGGCGAATGGGCTGACCGCTTCCTCGTGCTTTACGGTATCGCCGCTCCCGATTC
GCAGCGCATCGCCTTCTATCGCCTTCTTGACGAGTTCTTCTGAGCGGGACTCTGGGGTTCGAAATGACCG
ACCAAGCGACGCCCAACCTGCCATCACGAGATTTCGATTCCACCGCCGCCTTCTATGAAAGGTTGGGCTT
CGGAATCGTTTTCCGGGACGCCGGCTGGATGATCCTCCAGCGCGGGGATCTCATGCTGGAGTTCTTCGCC
CACCCCAACTTGTTTATTGCAGCTTATAATGGTTACAAATAAAGCAATAGCATCACAAATTTCACAAATA
AAGCATTTTTTTCACTGCATTCTAGTTGTGGTTTGTCCAAACTCATCAATGTATCTTATCATGTCTGTAT
ACCGTCGACCTCTAGCTAGAGCTTGGCGTAATCATGGTCATAGCTGTTTCCTGTGTGAAATTGTTATCCG
CTCACAATTCCACACAACATACGAGCCGGAAGCATAAAGTGTAAAGCCTGGGGTGCCTAATGAGTGAGCT
AACTCACATTAATTGCGTTGCGCTCACTGCCCGCTTTCCAGTCGGGAAACCTGTCGTGCCAGCTGCATTA
ATGAATCGGCCAACGCGCGGGGAGAGGCGGTTTGCGTATTGGGCGCTCTTCCGCTTCCTCGCTCACTGAC
TCGCTGCGCTCGGTCGTTCGGCTGCGGCGAGCGGTATCAGCTCACTCAAAGGCGGTAATACGGTTATCCA
CAGAATCAGGGGATAACGCAGGAAAGAACATGTGAGCAAAAGGCCAGCAAAAGGCCAGGAACCGTAAAAA
GGCCGCGTTGCTGGCGTTTTTCCATAGGCTCCGCCCCCCTGACGAGCATCACAAAAATCGACGCTCAAGT
CAGAGGTGGCGAAACCCGACAGGACTATAAAGATACCAGGCGTTTCCCCCTGGAAGCTCCCTCGTGCGCT
CTCCTGTTCCGACCCTGCCGCTTACCGGATACCTGTCCGCCTTTCTCCCTTCGGGAAGCGTGGCGCTTTC
TCATAGCTCACGCTGTAGGTATCTCAGTTCGGTGTAGGTCGTTCGCTCCAAGCTGGGCTGTGTGCACGAA
CCCCCCGTTCAGCCCGACCGCTGCGCCTTATCCGGTAACTATCGTCTTGAGTCCAACCCGGTAAGACACG
ACTTATCGCCACTGGCAGCAGCCACTGGTAACAGGATTAGCAGAGCGAGGTATGTAGGCGGTGCTACAGA
GTTCTTGAAGTGGTGGCCTAACTACGGCTACACTAGAAGAACAGTATTTGGTATCTGCGCTCTGCTGAAG
CCAGTTACCTTCGGAAAAAGAGTTGGTAGCTCTTGATCCGGCAAACAAACCACCGCTGGTAGCGGTTTTT
TTGTTTGCAAGCAGCAGATTACGCGCAGAAAAAAAGGATCTCAAGAAGATCCTTTGATCTTTTCTACGGG
GTCTGACGCTCAGTGGAACGAAAACTCACGTTAAGGGATTTTGGTCATGAGATTATCAAAAAGGATCTTC
ACCTAGATCCTTTTAAATTAAAAATGAAGTTTTAAATCAATCTAAAGTATATATGAGTAAACTTGGTCTG
ACAGTTACCAATGCTTAATCAGTGAGGCACCTATCTCAGCGATCTGTCTATTTCGTTCATCCATAGTTGC
CTGACTCCCCGTCGTGTAGATAACTACGATACGGGAGGGCTTACCATCTGGCCCCAGTGCTGCAATGATA
CCGCGAGACCCACGCTCACCGGCTCCAGATTTATCAGCAATAAACCAGCCAGCCGGAAGGGCCGAGCGCA
GAAGTGGTCCTGCAACTTTATCCGCCTCCATCCAGTCTATTAATTGTTGCCGGGAAGCTAGAGTAAGTAG
TTCGCCAGTTAATAGTTTGCGCAACGTTGTTGCCATTGCTACAGGCATCGTGGTGTCACGCTCGTCGTTT
GGTATGGCTTCATTCAGCTCCGGTTCCCAACGATCAAGGCGAGTTACATGATCCCCCATGTTGTGCAAAA
AAGCGGTTAGCTCCTTCGGTCCTCCGATCGTTGTCAGAAGTAAGTTGGCCGCAGTGTTATCACTCATGGT
TATGGCAGCACTGCATAATTCTCTTACTGTCATGCCATCCGTAAGATGCTTTTCTGTGACTGGTGAGTAC
TCAACCAAGTCATTCTGAGAATAGTGTATGCGGCGACCGAGTTGCTCTTGCCCGGCGTCAATACGGGATA
ATACCGCGCCACATAGCAGAACTTTAAAAGTGCTCATCATTGGAAAACGTTCTTCGGGGCGAAAACTCTC
AAGGATCTTACCGCTGTTGAGATCCAGTTCGATGTAACCCACTCGTGCACCCAACTGATCTTCAGCATCT
TTTACTTTCACCAGCGTTTCTGGGTGAGCAAAAACAGGAAGGCAAAATGCCGCAAAAAAGGGAATAAGGG
CGACACGGAAATGTTGAATACTCATACTCTTCCTTTTTCAATATTATTGAAGCATTTATCAGGGTTATTG
TCTCATGAGCGGATACATATTTGAATGTATTTAGAAAAATAAACAAATAGGGGTTCCGCGCACATTTCCC
CGAAAAGTGCCACCTGACGTC
