>Addgene plasmid #66318 | GPR141-Tango | depositor partial sequence | sequence record 113250 | GPR141
ATGCCTGGGCATAATACTTCTCGCAATTCATCTTGTGATCCCATCGTCACCCCGCATCTCATTTCCCTGT
ACTTTATCGTGCTGATCGGGGGACTGGTGGGCGTCATCTCCATCCTGTTTCTCCTCGTGAAAATGAACAC
GAGATCCGTCACAACTATGGCTGTGATAAATCTGGTGGTGGTGCACAGTGTTTTCCTTCTGACCGTACCC
TTTAGACTTACCTACCTGATAAAGAAAACATGGATGTTCGGGCTGCCCTTCTGTAAGTTTGTAAGCGCGA
TGCTGCATATTCACATGTATCTGACATTCCTCTTTTATGTCGTTATCCTGGTAACCAGGTATCTCATCTT
TTTCAAGTGCAAGGATAAGGTCGAATTTTATCGGAAGCTGCACGCCGTGGCGGCCTCAGCTGGCATGTGG
ACACTTGTCATCGTGATCGTTGTGCCCCTGGTGGTGTCACGATATGGTATCCACGAGGAGTACAACGAGG
AGCACTGCTTTAAGTTCCATAAAGAGCTGGCTTACACCTACGTCAAGATTATTAATTACATGATTGTGAT
TTTTGTGATAGCCGTGGCCGTTATACTCCTGGTGTTTCAGGTGTTTATTATTATGTTGATGGTGCAGAAG
CTGCGGCATTCCCTCCTGTCCCACCAGGAGTTCTGGGCCCAACTGAAAAACCTCTTTTTTATCGGAGTGA
TTCTCGTATGTTTCCTGCCATATCAGTTTTTCAGGATCTATTACCTGAATGTGGTCACACATAGTAACGC
ATGCAATTCCAAGGTGGCCTTCTATAATGAAATCTTCCTTAGCGTGACAGCTATTTCATGCTACGACCTC
CTTCTGTTCGTTTTTGGCGGGAGCCACTGGTTCAAGCAGAAGATTATTGGACTTTGGAACTGTGTTCTCT
GCCGC
