>Addgene plasmid #66318 | GPR141-Tango | addgene partial sequence | sequence record 119933 | Tet-R 5'-GGCGAGTTTACGGGTTGTTA-3'
GCTCTAATGCGCTGTTAATCACTTTACTTTTATCTAATCTTAGCTGGAAGTACAGGTTCTCACCGGTCGA
TGAAGTGTCCTTGGCCAGGGAGGAGCTGGCGGTGGTGCAGGACTCATCTTGGGGACCCAGGCTGGGTGGG
GTGCGTCCACCGGTATCGATGCGGCAGAGAACACAGTTCCAAAGTCCAATAATCTTCTGCTTGAACCAGT
GGCTCCCGCCAAAAACGAACAGAAGGAGGTCGTAGCATGAAATAGCTGTCACGCTAAGGAAGATTTCATT
ATAGAAGGCCACCTTGGAATTGCATGCGTTACTATGTGTGACCACATTCAGGTAATAGATCCTGAAAAAC
TGATATGGCAGGAAACATACGAGAATCACTCCGATAAAAAAGAGGTTTTTCAGTTGGGCCCAGAACTCCT
GGTGGGACAGGAGGGAATGCCGCAGCTTCTGCACCATCAACATAATAATAAACACCTGAAACACCAGGAG
TATAACGGCCACGGCTATCACAAAAATCACAATCATGTAATTAATAATCTTGACGTAGGTGTAAGCCAGC
TCTTTATGGAACTTAAAGCAGTGCTCCTCGTTGTACTCCTCGTGGATACCATATCGTGACACCACCAGGG
GCACAACGATCACGATGACAAGTGTCCACATGCCAGCTGAGGCCGCCACGGCGTGCAGCTTCCGATAAAA
TTCGACCTTATCCTTGCACTTGAAAAAGATGAGATACCTGGTTACCAGGATAACGACATAAAAGAGGAAT
GTCAGATACATGTGAATATGCAGCATCGCGCTTACAAACTTACAGAAGGGCAGCCCGAACATCCATGTTT
TCTTTATCAGGTAGGTAAGTCTAAAGGGTACGGTCAGAAGGAAAACACTGTGCACCACCACCAGATTTAT
CACAGCCATAGTTGTGACGGATCTCGTGTTCATTTTCACGAGGAGAAACAGGATGGAGATGACGCCCACC
AGTCCCCCGATCAGCACGATAAAGTACAGGGAAATGA
