[The description below was written by a language model from this plasmid's Addgene catalogue record and the feature table of its GenBank file.]
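Description:
GPR141-Tango is a mammalian expression plasmid from the PRESTO-Tango collection, built on an "empty Tango" backbone of about 6.6 kb that was itself derived from pcDNA3.1(+). It is propagated in E. coli as a high-copy plasmid under ampicillin selection, and it carries a neomycin resistance marker so that transfected mammalian cells can be selected with G418. The insert is the roughly 0.9 kb coding sequence of human GPR141 (also known as PGR13), an understudied orphan G protein-coupled receptor, cloned by restriction enzymes with NotI at the 5′ end. The 3′ site is nominally XhoI, although the depositor notes that most vectors in this series carry XbaI rather than XhoI downstream of the tTA sequence.

Expression is driven by the CMV promoter, and the backbone supplies an N-terminal FLAG tag, which is useful for detecting the receptor. The depositor comments and the Tet-R sequencing primer indicate that the receptor sits upstream of a tTA transcriptional activator. This fits the stated design, in which arrestin translocation to the activated receptor leads to transcriptional activation and therefore a reporter readout of receptor activity. The record does not itemise the other elements of the Tango module linking the receptor to tTA. The plasmid is intended for parallel screening of ligands across the druggable human GPCRome and was produced under the Illuminating the Druggable Genome programme.

The available GenBank record covers only about 1 kb of the plasmid. Its only annotation is a T7 promoter and the matching primer site, so it does not document the receptor fusion, resistance genes or replication origin.
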