Addgene plasmid #66318: GPR141-Tango
Purpose: Expression of G protein-coupled receptors for PRESTO-Tango: parallel receptorome expression and screening via transcriptional output, with transcriptional activation following arrestin translocation
Depositing lab: Bryan Roth. Depositing organization: University of North Carolina at Chapel Hill. Publication: PRESTO-Tango as an open-source resource for interrogation of the druggable human GPCRome. Kroeze WK, Sassano MF, Huang XP, Lansu K, McCorvy JD, Giguere PM, Sciaky N, Roth BL. Nat Struct Mol Biol. 2015 May;22(5):362-9. doi: 10.1038/nsmb.3014. Epub 2015 Apr 20. PubMed 25895059.
Backbone
  Vector backbone: empty Tango
  Backbone size w/o insert (bp): 6632
  Vector type: Mammalian Expression
  Selectable markers: Neomycin (select with G418)
Growth in bacteria
  Bacterial resistance: Ampicillin, 100 μg/mL
  Growth temperature: 37°C
  Growth strain: DH5alpha
  Copy number: High Copy
Gene/Insert
  Gene/Insert name: GPR141
  Species: H. sapiens (human)
  Insert size (bp): 915
  Entrez Gene: GPR141 (a.k.a. PGR13)
  Promoter: CMV
  Tag / fusion protein: FLAG (N terminal on backbone)
  Cloning method: Restriction Enzyme; 5′ cloning site NotI (not destroyed); 3′ cloning site XhoI (unknown if destroyed)
  Sequencing primers: 5′ CMV-F; 3′ Tet-R
Terms and licenses: Academic/Nonprofit Terms; Industry Terms: Not Available to Industry
Depositor comments: Please note: Most of the PRESTO-Tango vectors do not contain the XhoI cut site downstream of the tTA sequence and instead carry an XbaI site. If you need to perform an XhoI digest we recommend sequencing with a forward primer at the C-terminus of tTA to determine which of the two sites is present. Suggested primer: 5-gagctccacttagacggcgagg-3. Original backbone was pcDNA3.1(+). These plasmids were generated as part of the Illuminating the Druggable Genome (IDG) program sponsored by the NIH Common Fund. The goal of this program is to identify, gather, and distribute information and resources for proteins that currently are not well-studied yet belong to commonly drug-targeted protein families: protein kinases, non-olfactory G-protein coupled receptors (GPCRs), and ion channels. The IDG program is designed to develop fundamental research tools for understudied proteins, elucidate their function, and disseminate the IDG-related resources and data to the greater scientific community.
How to cite: GPR141-Tango was a gift from Bryan Roth (Addgene plasmid # 66318 ; http://n2t.net/addgene:66318 ; RRID:Addgene_66318)
